>Addgene plasmid #162846 | pUCP20 PilBL37* | depositor full sequence | sequence record 315537 | Full Sequence
GACGAAAGGGCCTCGTGATACGCCTATTTTTATAGGTTAATGTCATGATAATAATGGTTTCTTAGACGTC
AGGTGGCACTTTTCGGGGAAATGTGCGCGGAACCCCTATTTGTTTATTTTTCTAAATACATTCAAATATG
TATCCGCTCATGAGACAATAACCCTGATAAATGCTTCAATAATATTGAAAAAGGAAGAGTATGAGTATTC
AACATTTCCGTGTCGCCCTTATTCCCTTTTTTGCGGCATTTTGCCTTCCTGTTTTTGCTCACCCAGAAAC
GCTGGTGAAAGTAAAAGATGCTGAAGATCAGTTGGGTGCACGAGTGGGTTACATCGAACTGGATCTCAAC
AGCGGTAAGATCCTTGAGAGTTTTCGCCCCGAAGAACGTTTTCCAATGATGAGCACTTTTAAAGTTCTGC
TATGTGGCGCGGTATTATCCCGTATTGACGCCGGGCAAGAGCAACTCGGTCGCCGCATACACTATTCTCA
GAATGACTTGGTTGAGTACTCACCAGTCACAGAAAAGCATCTTACGGATGGCATGACAGTAAGAGAATTA
TGCAGTGCTGCCATAACCATGAGTGATAACACTGCGGCCAACTTACTTCTGACAACGATCGGAGGACCGA
AGGAGCTAACCGCTTTTTTGCACAACATGGGGGATCATGTAACTCGCCTTGATCGTTGGGAACCGGAGCT
GAATGAAGCCATACCAAACGACGAGCGTGACACCACGATGCCTGTAGCAATGGCAACAACGTTGCGCAAA
CTATTAACTGGCGAACTACTTACTCTAGCTTCCCGGCAACAATTAATAGACTGGATGGAGGCGGATAAAG
TTGCAGGACCACTTCTGCGCTCGGCCCTTCCGGCTGGCTGGTTTATTGCTGATAAATCTGGAGCCGGTGA
GCGTGGGTCTCGCGGTATCATTGCAGCACTGGGGCCAGATGGTAAGCCCTCCCGTATCGTAGTTATCTAC
ACGACGGGGAGTCAGGCAACTATGGATGAACGAAATAGACAGATCGCTGAGATAGGTGCCTCACTGATTA
AGCATTGGTAACTGTCAGACCAAGTTTACTCATATATACTTTAGATTGATTTAAAACTTCATTTTTAATT
TAAAAGGATCTAGGTGAAGATCCTTTTTGATAATCTCATGACCAAAATCCCTTAACGTGAGTTTTCGTTC
CACTGAGCGTCAGACCCCGTAGAAAAGATCAAAGGATCTTCTTGAGATCCTTTTTTTCTGCGCGTAATCT
GCTGCTTGCAAACAAAAAAACCACCGCTACCAGCGGTGGTTTGTTTGCCGGATCAAGAGCTACCAACTCT
TTTTCCGAAGGTAACTGGCTTCAGCAGAGCGCAGATACCAAATACTGTCCTTCTAGTGTAGCCGTAGTTA
GGCCACCACTTCAAGAACTCTGTAGCACCGCCTACATACCTCGCTCTGCTAATCCTGTTACCAGTGGCTG
CTGCCAGTGGCGATAAGTCGTGTCTTACCGGGTTGGACTCAAGACGATAGTTACCGGATAAGGCGCAGCG
GTCGGGCTGAACGGGGGGTTCGTGCACACAGCCCAGCTTGGAGCGAACGACCTACACCGAACTGAGATAC
CTACAGCGTGAGCTATGAGAAAGCGCCACGCTTCCCGAAGGGAGAAAGGCGGACAGGTATCCGGTAAGCG
GCAGGGTCGGAACAGGAGAGCGCACGAGGGAGCTTCCAGGGGGAAACGCCTGGTATCTTTATAGTCCTGT
CGGGTTTCGCCACCTCTGACTTGAGCGTCGATTTTTGTGATGCTCGTCAGGGGGGCGGAGCCTATGGAAA
AACGCCAGCAACGCGGCCTTTTTACGGTTCCTGGCCTTTTGCTGGCCTTTTGCTCACATGTTCTTTCCTG
CGTTATCCCCTGATTCTGTGGATAACCGTATTACCGCCTTTGAGTGAGCTGATACCGCTCGCCGCAGCCG
AACGACCGAGCGCAGCGAGTCAGTGAGCGAGGAAGCGGAAGAGCGCCCAATACGCAAACCGCCTCTCCCC
GCGCGTTGGCCGATTCATTAATGCAGCTGGCACGACAGGTTTCCCGACTGGAAAGCGGGCAGTGAGCGCA
ACGCAATTAATGTGAGTTAGCTCACTCATTAGGCACCCCAGGCTTTACACTTTATGCTTCCGGCTCGTAT
GTTGTGTGGAATTGTGAGCGGATAACAATTTCACACAGGAAACAGCTATGAACGACAGCATCCAACTGAG
CGGTCTGTCCCGACAGCTCGTCCAAGCCAATCTACTCGACGAAAAGACCGCCCTGCAGGCCCAGACGCAG
GCGCAGCGCAACAAGTAGTCGCTGGTGACGCACCTGGTGCAGAACAAGCTGGTAAGCGGCCTGGCCCTGG
CCGAATTGTCCGCCGAGCAGTTCGGCATCGCCTATTGCGACCTGAACAGCCTGGACAGGGAAAGCTTTCC
GCGGGACGCCATCAGCGAAAAGCTGGTCCGCCAGCACCGGGTCATTCCCCTGTGGCGGCGGGGCAACAAG
TTGTTCGTAGGCATCTCCGACGCCGCCAACCACCAGGCCATCAACGACGTCCAGTTCAGCACTGGCCTGA
CGACCGAGGCCATTCTGGTCGAGGACGACAAGCTCGGCCTTGCCATCGACAAGCTATTCGAGAATGCAAC
CGACGGCTTGGCAGGTCTCGATGACGTGGACCTGGAAGGACTGGATGTAGGCGTCAAGGAAACGTCCGGA
CAAGAAGATACTGGCGCGGAGGCAGACGACGCTCCCGTCGTCCGCTTCGTCAACAAGATGCTGCTGGACG
CTATCAAAGGCGGGTCTTCCGACTTGCACTTCGAGCCCTACGAGAAGATCTACCGGGTGCGCTTCCGTAC
CGACGGCATGCTTCACGAAGTGGCCAAGCCGCCGATCCAGTTGGCCAGTCGTATCTCTGCTCGTCTCAAG
GTAATGGCCGGCCTGGATATCTCCGAACGACGCAAGCCGCAGGACGGACGGATCAAGATGCGCGTGTCGA
AGACCAAGTCCATCGACTTCCGCGTCAACACCCTGCCGACCCTGTGGGGCGAGAAGATCGTGATGCGGAT
CCTCGACTCCTCCAGCGCGCAGATGGGCATCGACGCCCTGGGCTACGAGGAGGACCAGAAGGAACTCTAC
CTGGCCGCACTCAAGCAGCCGCAGGGCATGATCCTGGTCACCGGCCCCACCGGCTCGGGCAAGACGGTAT
CGCTGTACACCGGCCTGAACATCCTCAATACCACCGACATCAACATTTCCACCGCCGAAGACCCGGTGGA
GATCAACCTGGAAGGCATCAACCAGGTCAACGTCAATCCGCGCCAGGGCATGGACTTCTCCCAGGCGCTG
CGCGCCTTCCTGCGCCAGGACCCGGACGTGATCATGGTCGGCGAGATCCGCGACCTGGAGACCGCCGAGA
TCGCCATCAAGGCGGCGCAGACCGGGCATATGGTGATGTCCACCCTGCACACCAACAGCGCCGCCGAGAC
CCTGACCCGCCTGCTGAACATGGGCGTACCGGCGTTCAACCTGGCGACCTCGGTGAACCTGATCATCGCC
CAGCGCCTTGCGCGAAAACTCTGTTCGCACTGCAAGAAAGAGCACGACGTACCGAAGGAAACCCTGCTTC
ACGAAGGTTTCCCAGAAGAGTTGATCGGCACCTTCAAGCTGTATTCACCAGTGGGCTGCGACCATTGCAA
GAACGGTTACAAGGGCCGTGTCGGTATTTATGAAGTAGTTAAAAACACCCCGGCCCTGCAGCGGATTATC
ATGGAGGAAGGCAACTCCATCGAGATCGCCGAGCAAGCCCGCAAAGAAGGCTTCAACGATCTGCGCACCT
CAGGCCTGCTGAAAGCCATGCAGGGGATCACCAGCCTGGAGGAAGTCAACCGCGTGACCAAGGATAGGCC
GGGCCATCATCATCACCATCATTAAGCCAGATCCAGCGGCATCTGGGTTAGTCGAGCGCGGGCCGCTTCC
CATGTCTCACCAGGGCGAGCCTGTTTCGCGATCTCAGCATCTGAAATCTTCCCGGCCTTGCGCTTCGCTG
GGGCCTTACCCACCGCCTTGGCGGGCTTCTTCGGTCCAAAACTGAACAACAGATGTGTGACCTTGCGCCC
GGTCTTTCGCTGCGCCCACTCCACCTGTAGCGGGCTGTGCTCGTTGATCTGCGTCACGGCTGGATCAAGC
ACTCGCAACTTGAAGTCCTTGATCGAGGGATACCGGCCTTCCAGTTGAAACCACTTTCGCAGCTGGTCAA
TTTCTATTTCGCGCTGGCCGATGCTGTCCCATTGCATGAGCAGCTCGTAAAGCCTGATCGCGTGGGTGCT
GTCCATCTTGGCCACGTCAGCCAAGGCGTATTTGGTGAACTGTTTGGTGAGTTCCGTCAGGTACGGCAGC
ATGTCTTTGGTGAACCTGAGTTCTACACGGCCCTCACCCTCCCGGTAGATGATTGTTTGCACCCAGCCGG
TAATCATCACACTCGGTCTTTTCCCCTTGCCATTGGGCTCTTGGGTTAACCGGACTTCCCGCCGTTTCAG
GCGCAGGGCCGCTTCTTTGAGCTGGTTGTAGGAAGATTCGATAGGGACACCCGCCATCGTCGCTATGTCC
TCCGCCGTCACTGAATACATCACTTCATCGGTGACAGGCTCGCTCCTCTTCACCTGGCTAATACAGGCCA
GAACGATCCGCTGTTCCTGAACACTGAGGCGATACGCGGCCTCGACCAGGGCATTGCTTTTGTAAACCAT
TGGGGGTGAGGCCACGTTCGACATTCCTTGTGTATAAGGGGACACTGTATCTGCGTCCCACAATACAACA
AATCCGTCCCTTTACAACAACAAATCCGTCCCTTCTTAACAACAAATCCGTCCCTTAATGGCAACAAATC
CGTCCCTTTTTAAACTCTACAGGCCACGGATTACGTGGCCTGTAGACGTCCTAAAAGGTTTAAAAGGGAA
AAGGAAGAAAAGGGTGGAAACGCAAAAAACGCACCACTACGTGGCCCCGTTGGGGCCGCATTTGTGCCCC
TGAAGGGGCGGGGGAGGCGTCTGGGCAATCCCCGTTTTACCAGTCCCCTATCGCCGCCTGAGAGGGCGCA
GGAAGCGAGTAATCAGGGTATCGAGGCGGATTCACCCTTGGCGTCCAACCAGCGGCACCAGCGGCGCCTG
AGAGGTATGGTGCACTCTCAGTACAATCTGCTCTGATGCCGCATAGTTAAGCCAGCCCCGACACCCGCCA
ACACCCGCTGACGCGCCCTGACGGGCTTGTCTGCTCCCGGCATCCGCTTACAGACAAGCTGTGACCGTCT
CCGGGAGCTGCATGTGTCAGAGGTTTTCACCGTCATCACCGAAACGCGCGA
Features (pLannotate 1.2.2; 12 found; start..end, strand, type, name):
     96..200     +  promoter       AmpR promoter: bla
    201..1061    +  CDS            AmpR: β-lactamase; bla; confers resistance to ampicillin, carbenicillin, and related antibiotics
   1232..1820    +  rep_origin     ori: high-copy-number ColE1/pMB1/pBR322/pUC origin of replication
   2003..2095    +  CDS            lacI (fragment): lac repressor; lacI; The lac repressor binds to the lac operator to inhibit transcription in E. coli. This inhibition can be relieved by adding lactose or isopropyl-β-D-thiogalactopyranoside (IPTG).
   2108..2129    +  protein_bind   CAP binding site: CAP binding activates transcription in the presence of cAMP. E. coli catabolite activator protein
   2144..2174    +  promoter       lac promoter: promoter for the E. coli lac operon
   2182..2198    +  protein_bind   lac operator: The lac repressor binds to the lac operator to inhibit transcription in E. coli. This inhibition can be relieved by adding lactose or isopropyl-β-D-thiogalactopyranoside (IPTG). lac repressor encoded by lacI
   2218..3915    +  CDS            pilB: PILB_PSEAE - Experimental evidence at protein level: Swiss-Prot protein existence level 1. ATPase component of the type IV pilus (T4P) that plays a role in surface and host cell adhesion, colonization, biofilm maturation, virulence, and twitching, a form of surface-associated motility facilitated by cycles of extension, adhesion, and retraction of T4P fibers (PubMed:15659660, PubMed:28854278). Acts as a molecular motor to provide the energy that is required for biogenesis of the pilus and the extrusion of substrates generated in the cytoplasm (PubMed:8102361, PubMed:18174131). PilB ATPase acti
   3946..4775    -  CDS            pRO1600 Rep (fragment): replication protein for the broad-host-range plasmid pRO1600 from Pseudomonas aeruginosa&nbsp
   4789..5140    +  rep_origin     pRO1600 oriV: broad-host-range origin of replication from Pseudomonas aeruginosa plasmid pRO1600; requires the pRO1600 Rep protein for replication (West et al., 1994)
   5186..5235    -  misc_feature   bom (fragment): basis of mobility region from pBR322
   5337..1       -  CDS            rop (fragment) (across the origin): Rop protein, which maintains plasmids at low copy number; rop
