>Addgene plasmid #162846 | pUCP20 PilBL37* | addgene full sequence | sequence record 329260 | Addgene NGS Result
TTTACACTTTATGCTTCCGGCTCGTATGTTGTGTGGAATTGTGAGCGGATAACAATTTCACACAGGAAAC
AGCTATGAACGACAGCATCCAACTGAGCGGTCTGTCCCGACAGCTCGTCCAAGCCAATCTACTCGACGAA
AAGACCGCCCTGCAGGCCCAGACGCAGGCGCAGCGCAACAAGTAGTCGCTGGTGACGCACCTGGTGCAGA
ACAAGCTGGTAAGCGGCCTGGCCCTGGCCGAATTGTCCGCCGAGCAGTTCGGCATCGCCTATTGCGACCT
GAACAGCCTGGACAGGGAAAGCTTTCCGCGGGACGCCATCAGCGAAAAGCTGGTCCGCCAGCACCGGGTC
ATTCCCCTGTGGCGGCGGGGCAACAAGTTGTTCGTAGGCATCTCCGACGCCGCCAACCACCAGGCCATCA
ACGACGTCCAGTTCAGCACTGGCCTGACGACCGAGGCCATTCTGGTCGAGGACGACAAGCTCGGCCTTGC
CATCGACAAGCTATTCGAGAATGCAACCGACGGCTTGGCAGGTCTCGATGACGTGGACCTGGAAGGACTG
GATGTAGGCGTCAAGGAAACGTCCGGACAAGAAGATACTGGCGCGGAGGCAGACGACGCTCCCGTCGTCC
GCTTCGTCAACAAGATGCTGCTGGACGCTATCAAAGGCGGGTCTTCCGACTTGCACTTCGAGCCCTACGA
GAAGATCTACCGGGTGCGCTTCCGTACCGACGGCATGCTTCACGAAGTGGCCAAGCCGCCGATCCAGTTG
GCCAGTCGTATCTCTGCTCGTCTCAAGGTAATGGCCGGCCTGGATATCTCCGAACGACGCAAGCCGCAGG
ACGGACGGATCAAGATGCGCGTGTCGAAGACCAAGTCCATCGACTTCCGCGTCAACACCCTGCCGACCCT
GTGGGGCGAGAAGATCGTGATGCGGATCCTCGACTCCTCCAGCGCGCAGATGGGCATCGACGCCCTGGGC
TACGAGGAGGACCAGAAGGAACTCTACCTGGCCGCACTCAAGCAGCCGCAGGGCATGATCCTGGTCACCG
GCCCCACCGGCTCGGGCAAGACGGTATCGCTGTACACCGGCCTGAACATCCTCAATACCACCGACATCAA
CATTTCCACCGCCGAAGACCCGGTGGAGATCAACCTGGAAGGCATCAACCAGGTCAACGTCAATCCGCGC
CAGGGCATGGACTTCTCCCAGGCGCTGCGCGCCTTCCTGCGCCAGGACCCGGACGTGATCATGGTCGGCG
AGATCCGCGACCTGGAGACCGCCGAGATCGCCATCAAGGCGGCGCAGACCGGGCATATGGTGATGTCCAC
CCTGCACACCAACAGCGCCGCCGAGACCCTGACCCGCCTGCTGAACATGGGCGTACCGGCGTTCAACCTG
GCGACCTCGGTGAACCTGATCATCGCCCAGCGCCTTGCGCGAAAACTCTGTTCGCACTGCAAGAAAGAGC
ACGACGTACCGAAGGAAACCCTGCTTCACGAAGGTTTCCCAGAAGAGTTGATCGGCACCTTCAAGCTGTA
TTCACCAGTGGGCTGCGACCATTGCAAGAACGGTTACAAGGGCCGTGTCGGTATTTATGAAGTAGTTAAA
AACACCCCGGCCCTGCAGCGGATTATCATGGAGGAAGGCAACTCCATCGAGATCGCCGAGCAAGCCCGCA
AAGAAGGCTTCAACGATCTGCGCACCTCAGGCCTGCTGAAAGCCATGCAGGGGATCACCAGCCTGGAGGA
AGTCAACCGCGTGACCAAGGATAGGCCGGGCCATCATCATCACCATCATTAAGCCAGATCCAGCGGCATC
TGGGTTAGTCGAGCGCGGGCCGCTTCCCATGTCTCACCAGGGCGAGCCTGTTTCGCGATCTCAGCATCTG
AAATCTTCCCGGCCTTGCGCTTCGCTGGGGCCTTACCCACCGCCTTGGCGGGCTTCTTCGGTCCAAAACT
GAACAACAGATGTGTGACCTTGCGCCCGGTCTTTCGCTGCGCCCACTCCACCTGTAGCGGGCTGTGCTCG
TTGATCTGCGTCACGGCTGGATCAAGCACTCGCAACTTGAAGTCCTTGATCGAGGGATACCGGCCTTCCA
GTTGAAACCACTTTCGCAGCTGGTCAATTTCTATTTCGCGCTGGCCGATGCTGTCCCATTGCATGAGCAG
CTCGTAAAGCCTGATCGCGTGGGTGCTGTCCATCTTGGCCACGTCAGCCAAGGCGTATTTGGTGAACTGT
TTGGTGAGTTCCGTCAGGTACGGCAGCATGTCTTTGGTGAACCTGAGTTCTACACGGCCCTCACCCTCCC
GGTAGATGATTGTTTGCACCCAGCCGGTAATCATCACACTCGGTCTTTTCCCCTTGCCATTGGGCTCTTG
GGTTAACCGGACTTCCCGCCGTTTCAGGCGCAGGGCCGCTTCTTTGAGCTGGTTGTAGGAAGATTCGATA
GGGACACCCGCCATCGTCGCTATGTCCTCCGCCGTCACTGAATACATCACTTCATCGGTGACAGGCTCGC
TCCTCTTCACCTGGCTAATACAGGCCAGAACGATCCGCTGTTCCTGAACACTGAGGCGATACGCGGCCTC
GACCAGGGCATTGCTTTTGTAAACCATTGGGGGTGAGGCCACGTTCGACATTCCTTGTGTATAAGGGGAC
ACTGTATCTGCGTCCCACAATACAACAAATCCGTCCCTTTACAACAACAAATCCGTCCCTTCTTAACAAC
AAATCCGTCCCTTAATGGCAACAAATCCGTCCCTTTTTAAACTCTACAGGCCACGGATTACGTGGCCTGT
AGACGTCCTAAAAGGTTTAAAAGGGAAAAGGAAGAAAAGGGTGGAAACGCAAAAAACGCACCACTACGTG
GCCCCGTTGGGGCCGCATTTGTGCCCCTGAAGGGGCGGGGGAGGCGTCTGGGCAATCCCCGTTTTACCAG
TCCCCTATCGCCGCCTGAGAGGGCGCAGGAAGCGAGTAATCAGGGTATCGAGGCGGATTCACCCTTGGCG
TCCAACCAGCGGCACCAGCGGCGCCTGAGAGGATGGTGCACTCTCAGTACAATCTGCTCTGATGCCGCAT
AGTTAAGCCAGCCCCGACACCCGCCAACACCCGCTGACGCGCCCTGACGGGCTTGTCTGCTCCCGGCATC
CGCTTACAGACAAGCTGTGACCGTCTCCGGGAGCTGCATGTGTCAGAGGTTTTCACCGTCATCACCGAAA
CGCGCGAGACGAAAGGGCCTCGTGATACGCCTATTTTTATAGGTTAATGTCATGATAATAATGGTTTCTT
AGACGTCAGGTGGCACTTTTCGGGGAAATGTGCGCGGAACCCCTATTTGTTTATTTTTCTAAATACATTC
AAATATGTATCCGCTCATGAGACAATAACCCTGATAAATGCTTCAATAATATTGAAAAAGGAAGAGTATG
AGTATTCAACATTTCCGTGTCGCCCTTATTCCCTTTTTTGCGGCATTTTGCCTTCCTGTTTTTGCTCACC
CAGAAACGCTGGTGAAAGTAAAAGATGCTGAAGATCAGTTGGGTGCACGAGTGGGTTACATCGAACTGGA
TCTCAACAGCGGTAAGATCCTTGAGAGTTTTCGCCCCGAAGAACGTTTTCCAATGATGAGCACTTTTAAA
GTTCTGCTATGTGGCGCGGTATTATCCCGTATTGACGCCGGGCAAGAGCAACTCGGTCGCCGCATACACT
ATTCTCAGAATGACTTGGTTGAGTACTCACCAGTCACAGAAAAGCATCTTACGGATGGCATGACAGTAAG
AGAATTATGCAGTGCTGCCATAACCATGAGTGATAACACTGCGGCCAACTTACTTCTGACAACGATCGGA
GGACCGAAGGAGCTAACCGCTTTTTTGCACAACATGGGGGATCATGTAACTCGCCTTGATCGTTGGGAAC
CGGAGCTGAATGAAGCCATACCAAACGACGAGCGTGACACCACGATGCCTGTAGCAATGGCAACAACGTT
GCGCAAACTATTAACTGGCGAACTACTTACTCTAGCTTCCCGGCAACAATTAATAGACTGGATGGAGGCG
GATAAAGTTGCAGGACCACTTCTGCGCTCGGCCCTTCCGGCTGGCTGGTTTATTGCTGATAAATCTGGAG
CCGGTGAGCGTGGGTCTCGCGGTATCATTGCAGCACTGGGGCCAGATGGTAAGCCCTCCCGTATCGTAGT
TATCTACACGACGGGGAGTCAGGCAACTATGGATGAACGAAATAGACAGATCGCTGAGATAGGTGCCTCA
CTGATTAAGCATTGGTAACTGTCAGACCAAGTTTACTCATATATACTTTAGATTGATTTAAAACTTCATT
TTTAATTTAAAAGGATCTAGGTGAAGATCCTTTTTGATAATCTCATGACCAAAATCCCTTAACGTGAGTT
TTCGTTCCACTGAGCGTCAGACCCCGTAGAAAAGATCAAAGGATCTTCTTGAGATCCTTTTTTTCTGCGC
GTAATCTGCTGCTTGCAAACAAAAAAACCACCGCTACCAGCGGTGGTTTGTTTGCCGGATCAAGAGCTAC
CAACTCTTTTTCCGAAGGTAACTGGCTTCAGCAGAGCGCAGATACCAAATACTGTTCTTCTAGTGTAGCC
GTAGTTAGGCCACCACTTCAAGAACTCTGTAGCACCGCCTACATACCTCGCTCTGCTAATCCTGTTACCA
GTGGCTGCTGCCAGTGGCGATAAGTCGTGTCTTACCGGGTTGGACTCAAGACGATAGTTACCGGATAAGG
CGCAGCGGTCGGGCTGAACGGGGGGTTCGTGCACACAGCCCAGCTTGGAGCGAACGACCTACACCGAACT
GAGATACCTACAGCGTGAGCTATGAGAAAGCGCCACGCTTCCCGAAGGGAGAAAGGCGGACAGGTATCCG
GTAAGCGGCAGGGTCGGAACAGGAGAGCGCACGAGGGAGCTTCCAGGGGGAAACGCCTGGTATCTTTATA
GTCCTGTCGGGTTTCGCCACCTCTGACTTGAGCGTCGATTTTTGTGATGCTCGTCAGGGGGGCGGAGCCT
ATGGAAAAACGCCAGCAACGCGGCCTTTTTACGGTTCCTGGCCTTTTGCTGGCCTTTTGCTCACATGTTC
TTTCCTGCGTTATCCCCTGATTCTGTGGATAACCGTATTACCGCCTTTGAGTGAGCTGATACCGCTCGCC
GCAGCCGAACGACCGAGCGCAGCGAGTCAGTGAGCGAGGAAGCGGAAGAGCGCCCAATACGCAAACCGCC
TCTCCCCGCGCGTTGGCCGATTCATTAATGCAGCTGGCACGACAGGTTTCCCGACTGGAAAGCGGGCAGT
GAGCGCAACGCAATTAATGTGAGTTAGCTCACTCATTAGGCACCCCAGGC
Features (pLannotate 1.2.2; 12 found; start..end, strand, type, name):
      1..31      +  promoter       lac promoter: promoter for the E. coli lac operon
     39..55      +  protein_bind   lac operator: The lac repressor binds to the lac operator to inhibit transcription in E. coli. This inhibition can be relieved by adding lactose or isopropyl-β-D-thiogalactopyranoside (IPTG). lac repressor encoded by lacI
     75..1772    +  CDS            pilB: PILB_PSEAE - Experimental evidence at protein level: Swiss-Prot protein existence level 1. ATPase component of the type IV pilus (T4P) that plays a role in surface and host cell adhesion, colonization, biofilm maturation, virulence, and twitching, a form of surface-associated motility facilitated by cycles of extension, adhesion, and retraction of T4P fibers (PubMed:15659660, PubMed:28854278). Acts as a molecular motor to provide the energy that is required for biogenesis of the pilus and the extrusion of substrates generated in the cytoplasm (PubMed:8102361, PubMed:18174131). PilB ATPase acti
   1803..2632    -  CDS            pRO1600 Rep (fragment): replication protein for the broad-host-range plasmid pRO1600 from Pseudomonas aeruginosa&nbsp
   2646..2997    +  rep_origin     pRO1600 oriV: broad-host-range origin of replication from Pseudomonas aeruginosa plasmid pRO1600; requires the pRO1600 Rep protein for replication (West et al., 1994)
   3043..3091    -  misc_feature   bom (fragment): basis of mobility region from pBR322
   3193..3228    -  CDS            rop (fragment): Rop protein, which maintains plasmids at low copy number; rop
   3323..3427    +  promoter       AmpR promoter: bla
   3428..4288    +  CDS            AmpR: β-lactamase; bla; confers resistance to ampicillin, carbenicillin, and related antibiotics
   4459..5047    +  rep_origin     ori: high-copy-number ColE1/pMB1/pBR322/pUC origin of replication
   5230..5322    +  CDS            lacI (fragment): lac repressor; lacI; The lac repressor binds to the lac operator to inhibit transcription in E. coli. This inhibition can be relieved by adding lactose or isopropyl-β-D-thiogalactopyranoside (IPTG).
   5335..5356    +  protein_bind   CAP binding site: CAP binding activates transcription in the presence of cAMP. E. coli catabolite activator protein
