[The description below was written by a language model from this plasmid's Addgene catalogue record and pLannotate feature annotations shown in this document.]
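Description:
pUCP20 PilBL37* is a bacterial expression plasmid built on the pUCP20 backbone, an Escherichia coli–Pseudomonas shuttle vector. It carries two replication systems: a high-copy ColE1/pUC-type origin for propagation in E. coli, and the pRO1600 oriV together with its Rep protein coding region (annotated as a fragment), which supports replication in Pseudomonas aeruginosa and related hosts. Selection is through the β-lactamase gene (AmpR) under its own promoter, conferring resistance to ampicillin and carbenicillin. Short remnants of bom, rop and lacI are backbone leftovers rather than functional genes.

The insert is pilB from P. aeruginosa, encoding the ATPase that powers extension of type IV pili and so underlies twitching motility, surface adhesion and biofilm-related behaviours. It sits downstream of the lac promoter and operator, with a CAP binding site upstream. Because only a lacI fragment is present, any repression depends on the host supplying lac repressor. The coding sequence carries a C-terminal hexahistidine tag (listed in the catalogue but not separately annotated in the feature tables) for detection or affinity purification. Codon 37, normally leucine, has been changed to an amber (UAG) stop. At the same time, the gene's original UAG terminator from the parent pUCP20 PilB plasmid was replaced with UAA, so that the only amber codon is the one at position 37. This design is typical of amber suppression experiments, in which an orthogonal tRNA/synthetase pair inserts a noncanonical amino acid at a defined site, although the record does not state which residue or which application was intended. The two sequence records (the depositor's and the repository's sequencing result) show the same features in the same order and differ by a single nucleotide in length.
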