Addgene plasmid #162846: pUCP20 PilBL37*
Purpose: Expression of PilB L37 Amber with a C-terminal histag
Depositing lab: Katrina Forest. Depositing organization: University of Wisconsin, Madison.
Backbone
  Vector backbone: pUCP20
  Backbone size w/o insert (bp): 3643
  Vector type: Bacterial Expression
Growth in bacteria
  Bacterial resistance: Ampicillin, 100 μg/mL
  Growth temperature: 37°C
  Growth strain: DH5alpha
  Copy number: High Copy
Gene/Insert
  Gene/Insert name: PilB
  Species: Pseudomonas aeruginosa
  Insert size (bp): 1728
  Mutation: L37Amber
  Tag / fusion protein: Histidine tag (H6x) (C terminal on insert)
  Cloning method: Gibson Cloning
Resource information
  A portion of this plasmid was derived from a plasmid made by: clone from pUCP20 PilB
Terms and licenses: Academic/Nonprofit Terms; Industry Terms: Not Available to Industry
Depositor comments: Amber mutation was inserted concomitant to replacing the original UAG stop codon with UAA from pUCP20 PilB
How to cite: pUCP20 PilBL37* was a gift from Katrina Forest (Addgene plasmid # 162846 ; http://n2t.net/addgene:162846 ; RRID:Addgene_162846)
